Addgene plasmid #233397: LSM105 CMV-TO-CX3CR1-(noV2)-ADAR2dd(E488Q, T501A) (FLP-IN)
Purpose: CX3CR1-ADAR2dd(E488Q, T501A) with a short 4 amino acid linker and no V2 tail
Depositing lab: Xiaojing Gao. Depositing organization: Stanford University. Publication: Post-transcriptional modular synthetic receptors. Zhang X, Mille-Fragoso LS, Kaseniit KE, Lee AP, Zhang M, Call CC, Hu Y, Xie Y, Gao XJ. Nat Chem Biol. 2025 Mar 28. doi: 10.1038/s41589-025-01872-w. PubMed 40155716.
Backbone
  Vector backbone: FLP-IN
  Vector type: Mammalian Expression
Growth in bacteria
  Bacterial resistance: Ampicillin, 100 μg/mL
  Growth temperature: 37°C
  Growth strain: DH5alpha
  Copy number: High Copy
Gene/Insert
  Gene/Insert name: CX3CR1-ADAR2dd
  Species: Synthetic
  Mutation: E488Q, T501A on ADAR2dd
  Promoter: CMV
  Cloning method: Gibson Cloning
Terms and licenses: Academic/Nonprofit Terms; Industry Terms: Not Available to Industry
Depositor comments: https://benchling.com/s/seq-qkDczDmlDyEeNseYdwv2?m=slm-0oq7OjcW5D4UrrkdwCXl for annotated sequence file. Please visit https://doi.org/10.1101/2024.05.03.592453 for bioRxiv preprint.
How to cite: LSM105 CMV-TO-CX3CR1-(noV2)-ADAR2dd(E488Q, T501A) (FLP-IN) was a gift from Xiaojing Gao (Addgene plasmid # 233397 ; http://n2t.net/addgene:233397 ; RRID:Addgene_233397)
