[The description below was written by a language model from this plasmid's Addgene catalogue record and pLannotate feature annotations shown in this document.]
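Description:
LSM105 CMV-TO-CX3CR1-(noV2)-ADAR2dd(E488Q, T501A) (FLP-IN) is a 7,465-nt mammalian expression plasmid built on a Flp-In-type backbone, designed for site-specific integration into host cell lines carrying a genomic FRT landing site. In bacteria it replicates from a high-copy ColE1/pUC origin and is selected with ampicillin through the bla gene. The feature table also shows leftover backbone elements, including a lac promoter/operator region and a partial f1 origin. For mammalian selection, an FRT site sits directly upstream of a hygromycin resistance coding sequence followed by an SV40 polyadenylation signal. No complete promoter is annotated in front of HygR, which fits the usual Flp-In arrangement: the marker becomes expressed only after FLP-mediated recombination places it downstream of a promoter at the genomic target, so hygromycin resistance reports correct integration.

The payload is a synthetic fusion of the human chemokine receptor CX3CR1 to the deaminase domain of the RNA-editing enzyme ADAR2 (ADAR2dd), which converts adenosine to inosine in double-stranded RNA. The deaminase carries the E488Q and T501A substitutions. According to the record, the two parts are joined by a short four-amino-acid linker, and this version lacks the V2 tail. Expression is driven by the CMV enhancer and promoter followed by tet operator sequences (the "CMV-TO" arrangement), which would allow repression in cells expressing Tet repressor and induction with tetracycline-class compounds, and is terminated by a bGH polyadenylation signal. The construct comes from work on post-transcriptional modular synthetic receptors and appears to serve as a linker/tail design variant, although the record does not describe its specific experimental role.
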