Features (pLannotate 1.2.2; 23 found; start..end, strand, type, name):
    510..543     -  promoter       TRE3GV promoter (fragment): 3rd-generation Tet-responsive promoter that can be activated by binding of Tet-On® 3G, optimized for retroviral and lentiviral vectors
    551..570     -  promoter       PLtetO-1 promoter (fragment): modified phage lambda PL promoter with tet operator sites (Lutz and Bujard, 1997)
    572..591     -  promoter       PLtetO-1 promoter (fragment): modified phage lambda PL promoter with tet operator sites (Lutz and Bujard, 1997)
    593..796     -  promoter       CMV promoter: human cytomegalovirus (CMV) immediate early promoter
    797..1176    -  enhancer       CMV enhancer: human cytomegalovirus immediate early enhancer
   1326..1378    +  misc_feature   bom (fragment): basis of mobility region from pBR322
   1437..1541    +  promoter       AmpR promoter: bla
   1542..2402    +  CDS            AmpR: β-lactamase; bla; confers resistance to ampicillin, carbenicillin, and related antibiotics
   2573..3161    +  rep_origin     ori: high-copy-number ColE1/pMB1/pBR322/pUC origin of replication
   3344..3436    +  CDS            lacI (fragment): lac repressor; lacI; The lac repressor binds to the lac operator to inhibit transcription in E. coli. This inhibition can be relieved by adding lactose or isopropyl-β-D-thiogalactopyranoside (IPTG).
   3449..3470    +  protein_bind   CAP binding site: CAP binding activates transcription in the presence of cAMP. E. coli catabolite activator protein
   3485..3515    +  promoter       lac promoter: promoter for the E. coli lac operon
   3523..3539    +  protein_bind   lac operator: The lac repressor binds to the lac operator to inhibit transcription in E. coli. This inhibition can be relieved by adding lactose or isopropyl-β-D-thiogalactopyranoside (IPTG). lac repressor encoded by lacI
   3612..3733    -  polyA_signal   SV40 poly(A) signal: SV40 polyadenylation signal
   3728..3853    -  CDS            ble (fragment): BLE_KLEPN - Experimental evidence at protein level: Swiss-Prot protein existence level 1. Binding protein with a strong affinity to the bleomycin family of antibiotics. Binds to CL990; an antimitotic-antibiotic compound. From Klebsiella pneumoniae.
   3863..4885    -  CDS            HygR: aminoglycoside phosphotransferase from E. coli; aph(4)-Ia; confers resistance to hygromycin
   4893..4940    -  protein_bind   FRT: FLP-mediated recombination occurs in the 8-bp core sequence TCTAGAAA (Turan and Bode, 2011). FLP recombinase from the Saccharomyces cerevisiae 2μ plasmid
   4945..5178    -  rep_origin     f1 ori (fragment) (sequence partly withheld): f1 bacteriophage origin of replication; arrow indicates direction of (+) strand synthesis
   5199..5220    -  promoter       SV40 promoter (fragment): SV40 enhancer and early promoter
   5224..5247    -  polyA_signal   bGH poly(A) signal (fragment): bovine growth hormone polyadenylation signal
   5263..5487    -  polyA_signal   bGH poly(A) signal: bovine growth hormone polyadenylation signal
   5600..6808    -  CDS            Adarb1 (fragment): RED1_RAT - Also known as Red1. Experimental evidence at protein level: Swiss-Prot protein existence level 1. Catalyzes the hydrolytic deamination of adenosine to inosine in double-stranded RNA (dsRNA) referred to as A-to-I RNA editing. This may affect gene expression and function in a number of ways that include mRNA translation by changing codons and hence the amino acid sequence of proteins; pre-mRNA splicing by altering splice site recognition sequences; RNA stability by changing sequences involved in nuclease recognition; genetic stability in the case of RNA virus genomes by changing seque
   6821..420     -  CDS            CX3CR1 (across the origin): CX3C1_HUMAN - Also known as CMKBRL1 From Homo sapiens (Human).
>Addgene plasmid #233397 | LSM105 CMV-TO-CX3CR1-(noV2)-ADAR2dd(E488Q, T501A) (FLP-IN) | addgene full sequence | sequence record 466409 | Addgene NGS Result
ATTATTCATGCTGTTGGCAGCCAGAACGATGGCCAGATATCTATCAATTGATATGACTGTTATAAAGAAG
ATTGACCCAAAGAACCCTATGAAGAAGAAGGCTGTAGTAAATTTACACATCGCGTTGTGAAGTCCCTTCT
CATTAATTAAATAGTGGGTCCAAAATGGCAGGGTGGCGACAAATAACAAGTCTGACAATGCGAGGTTAAG
AAGATAAATGTCTGTCACGCTTTTAGGCTTCTTACTATTGGTGAGCGCGAACACCACCAGAAGATTTCCA
ACGAGGCCAATGGCGAATATAACGGAATAGAAAATGCTCAGGAAAACAGTGCCGAAGACAACAATATCGC
CGATGTAGCAGGCCTCTGCCAGGTCGTCATACTCAAAATTTTCAGTCACACTTTCTGGAAATTGATCCAT
GGTGGCGAAGCTTAAGTTTAAACGCTAGAGTCCGGAGGCTGGATCGGTCCCGGTGTCTTCTATGGAGGTC
AAAACAGCGTGGATGGCGTCTCCAGGCGATCTGACGGTTCACTAAACGAGCTCGTCGACGATCTCTATCA
CTGATAGGGAGATCTCTATCACTGATAGGGAGAGCTCTGCTTATATAGACCTCCCACCGTACACGCCTAC
CGCCCATTTGCGTCAATGGGGCGGAGTTGTTACGACATTTTGGAAAGTCCCGTTGATTTTGGTGCCAAAA
CAAACTCCCATTGACGTCAATGGGGTGGAGACTTGGAAATCCCCGTGAGTCAAACCGCTATCCACGCCCA
TTGATGTACTGCCAAAACCGCATCACCATGGTAATAGCGATGACTAATACGTAGATGTACTGCCAAGTAG
GAAAGTCCCATAAGGTCATGTACTGGGCATAATGCCAGGCGGGCCATTTACCGTCATTGACGTCAATAGG
GGGCGTACTTGGCATATGATACACTTGATGTACTGCCAAGTGGGCAGTTTACCGTAAATACTCCACCCAT
TGACGTCAATGGAAAGTCCCTATTGGCGTTACTATGGGAACATACGTCATTATTGACGTCAATGGGCGGG
GGTCGTTGGGCGGTCAGCCAGGCGGGCCATTTACCGTAAGTTATGTAACGCGGAACTCCATATATGGGCT
ATGAACTAATGACCCCGTAATTGATTACTATTAATAACTAGTCAATAATCAATGTCAACGCGTATATCTG
GCCCGTACGAAGCAGCGCAAAACGCCTAACCCTAAGCAGATTCTTCATGCAATTGTCGGTCAAGCCTTGC
CTTGTTGTAGCTTAAATTTTGCTCGCGCACTACTCAGCGACCTCCAACACACAAGCAGGGAGCAGATACT
GGCTTAACTATGCGGCATCAGAGCAGATTGTACTGAGAGTGCACCATAGGGGATCGGGAGATCTCCCGAT
CCGTCGACGTCAGGTGGCACTTTTCGGGGAAATGTGCGCGGAACCCCTATTTGTTTATTTTTCTAAATAC
ATTCAAATATGTATCCGCTCATGAGACAATAACCCTGATAAATGCTTCAATAATATTGAAAAAGGAAGAG
TATGAGTATTCAACATTTCCGTGTCGCCCTTATTCCCTTTTTTGCGGCATTTTGCCTTCCTGTTTTTGCT
CACCCAGAAACGCTGGTGAAAGTAAAAGATGCTGAAGATCAGTTGGGTGCACGAGTGGGTTACATCGAAC
TGGATCTCAACAGCGGTAAGATCCTTGAGAGTTTTCGCCCCGAAGAACGTTTTCCAATGATGAGCACTTT
TAAAGTTCTGCTATGTGGCGCGGTATTATCCCGTATTGACGCCGGGCAAGAGCAACTCGGTCGCCGCATA
CACTATTCTCAGAATGACTTGGTTGAGTACTCACCAGTCACAGAAAAGCATCTTACGGATGGCATGACAG
TAAGAGAATTATGCAGTGCTGCCATAACCATGAGTGATAACACTGCGGCCAACTTACTTCTGACAACGAT
CGGAGGACCGAAGGAGCTAACCGCTTTTTTGCACAACATGGGGGATCATGTAACTCGCCTTGATCGTTGG
GAACCGGAGCTGAATGAAGCCATACCAAACGACGAGCGTGACACCACGATGCCTGTAGCAATGGCAACAA
CGTTGCGCAAACTATTAACTGGCGAACTACTTACTCTAGCTTCCCGGCAACAATTAATAGACTGGATGGA
GGCGGATAAAGTTGCAGGACCACTTCTGCGCTCGGCCCTTCCGGCTGGCTGGTTTATTGCTGATAAATCT
GGAGCCGGTGAGCGTGGGTCTCGCGGTATCATTGCAGCACTGGGGCCAGATGGTAAGCCCTCCCGTATCG
TAGTTATCTACACGACGGGGAGTCAGGCAACTATGGATGAACGAAATAGACAGATCGCTGAGATAGGTGC
CTCACTGATTAAGCATTGGTAACTGTCAGACCAAGTTTACTCATATATACTTTAGATTGATTTAAAACTT
CATTTTTAATTTAAAAGGATCTAGGTGAAGATCCTTTTTGATAATCTCATGACCAAAATCCCTTAACGTG
AGTTTTCGTTCCACTGAGCGTCAGACCCCGTAGAAAAGATCAAAGGATCTTCTTGAGATCCTTTTTTTCT
GCGCGTAATCTGCTGCTTGCAAACAAAAAAACCACCGCTACCAGCGGTGGTTTGTTTGCCGGATCAAGAG
CTACCAACTCTTTTTCCGAAGGTAACTGGCTTCAGCAGAGCGCAGATACCAAATACTGTTCTTCTAGTGT
AGCCGTAGTTAGGCCACCACTTCAAGAACTCTGTAGCACCGCCTACATACCTCGCTCTGCTAATCCTGTT
ACCAGTGGCTGCTGCCAGTGGCGATAAGTCGTGTCTTACCGGGTTGGACTCAAGACGATAGTTACCGGAT
AAGGCGCAGCGGTCGGGCTGAACGGGGGGTTCGTGCACACAGCCCAGCTTGGAGCGAACGACCTACACCG
AACTGAGATACCTACAGCGTGAGCTATGAGAAAGCGCCACGCTTCCCGAAGGGAGAAAGGCGGACAGGTA
TCCGGTAAGCGGCAGGGTCGGAACAGGAGAGCGCACGAGGGAGCTTCCAGGGGGAAACGCCTGGTATCTT
TATAGTCCTGTCGGGTTTCGCCACCTCTGACTTGAGCGTCGATTTTTGTGATGCTCGTCAGGGGGGCGGA
GCCTATGGAAAAACGCCAGCAACGCGGCCTTTTTACGGTTCCTGGCCTTTTGCTGGCCTTTTGCTCACAT
GTTCTTTCCTGCGTTATCCCCTGATTCTGTGGATAACCGTATTACCGCCTTTGAGTGAGCTGATACCGCT
CGCCGCAGCCGAACGACCGAGCGCAGCGAGTCAGTGAGCGAGGAAGCGGAAGAGCGCCCAATACGCAAAC
CGCCTCTCCCCGCGCGTTGGCCGATTCATTAATGCAGCTGGCACGACAGGTTTCCCGACTGGAAAGCGGG
CAGTGAGCGCAACGCAATTAATGTGAGTTAGCTCACTCATTAGGCACCCCAGGCTTTACACTTTATGCTT
CCGGCTCGTATGTTGTGTGGAATTGTGAGCGGATAACAATTTCACACAGGAAACAGCTATGACCATGATT
ACGCCAAGCTCTAGCTAGAGGTCGACGGTATACAGACATGATAAGATACATTGATGAGTTTGGACAAACC
ACAACTAGAATGCAGTGAAAAAAATGCTTTATTTGTGAAATTTGTGATGCTATTGCTTTATTTGTAACCA
TTATAAGCTGCAATAAACAAGTTGGGGTGGGCGAAGAACTCCAGCATGAGATCCCCGCGCTGGAGGATCA
TCCAGCCGGCGTCCCGGAAAACGATTCCGAAGCCCAACCTTTCATAGAAGGCGGCGGTGGAATCGAAATC
TCGTAGTACGTGCTATTCCTTTGCCCTCGGACGAGTGCTGGGGCGTCGGTTTCCACTATCGGCGAGTACT
TCTACACAGCCATCGGTCCAGACGGCCGCGCTTCTGCGGGCGATTTGTGTACGCCCGACAGTCCCGGCTC
CGGATCGGACGATTGCGTCGCATCGACCCTGCGCCCAAGCTGCATCATCGAAATTGCCGTCAACCAAGCT
CTGATAGAGTTGGTCAAGACCAATGCGGAGCATATACGCCCGGAGCCGCGGCGATCCTGCAAGCTCCGGA
TGCCTCCGCTCGAAGTAGCGCGTCTGCTGCTCCATACAAGCCAACCACGGCCTCCAGAAGAAGATGTTGG
CGACCTCGTATTGGGAATCCCCGAACATCGCCTCGCTCCAGTCAATGACCGCTGTTATGCGGCCATTGTC
CGTCAGGACATTGTTGGAGCCGAAATCCGCGTGCACGAGGTGCCGGACTTCGGGGCAGTCCTCGGCCCAA
AGCATCAGCTCATCGAGAGCCTGCGCGACGGACGCACTGACGGTGTCGTCCATCACAGTTTGCCAGTGAT
ACACATGGGGATCAGCAATCGCGCATATGAAATCACGCCATGTAGTGTATTGACCGATTCCTTGCGGTCC
GAATGGGCCGAACCCGCTCGTCTGGCTAAGATCGGCCGCAGCGATCGCATCCATGGCCTCCGCGACCGGC
TGCAGAACAGCGGGCAGTTCGGTTTCAGGCAGGTCTTGCAACGTGACACCCTGTGCACGGCGGGAGATGC
AATAGGTCAGGCTCTCGCTGAATTCCCCAATGTCAAGCACTTCCGGAATCGGGAGCGCGGCCGATGCAAA
GTGCCGATAAACATAACGATCTTTGTAGAAACCATCGGCGCAGCTATTTACCCGCAGGACATATCCACGC
CCTCCTACATCGAAGCTGAAAGCACGAGATTCTTCGCCCTCCGAGAGCTGCATCAGGTCGGAGACGCTGT
CGAACTTTTCGATCAGAAACTTCTCGACAGACGTCGCGGTGAGTTCAGGCTTTTTGGCCAAGGAAGTTCC
TATACTTTCTAGAGAATAGGAACTTCGGAATAGGAACTTCTAGGTACGTGAACCATCACCCT
[91 nt withheld, positions 4963-5053]
G
[124 nt withheld, positions 5055-5178]
GGGGATACCCCCTAGAGCCCCAGCTGGTTCTTTCCGCCTCAGAAGCCATAGAGCCCACCGCATCCCCAGA
ACATCGATAGATCTCCATAGAGCCCACCGCATCCCCAGCATGCCTGCTATTGTCTTCCCAATCCTCCCCC
TTGCTGTCCTGCCCCACCCCACCCCCCAGAATAGAATGACACCTACTCAGACAATGCGATGCAATTTCCT
CATTTTATTAGGAAAGGACAGTGGGAGTGGCACCTTCCAGGGTCAAGGAAGGCACGGGGGAGGGGCAAAC
AACAGATGGCTGGCAACTAGAAGGCACAGTCGAGGCTGATCAGCGGGTTTAAACTCAATGATGATTATGA
TGATGGTCGACGGCGCTATTCAGATCCTCTTCTGAGATGAGTTTTTGTTCGGGCCCTCCTCGAGCGGCTC
AGGGCGTGAGTGAGAACTGGTCCTGCTCGGTGGGCTTCTCCACCCAGGCCCCCAGCCCCGCCTTGATGAA
GGCTGTGAACAGACGCGCCTTGGCGGCCTGGTACTCCTTTGCCGCCAGCTTGGACTCATGGTACACGTTG
GGTTTGGTAATCTTGGAGCGTAGTAAGTGGGAGGGAACCTTGCCGTGCACACGCATCCAGCGACAGTACA
ACGCGTGCTTACACAGGCGGGACGCGCGGCCCAGCTCATCCTTCCCAGTCGTGGCGTTGATGACCTCAAT
AGCGGAGTCGCCTACCGTCCAGTTGACACTGAAGTTGGGGGCCTTCCCTGGCTGCCGTGCTTCTGCATTG
CTGATGCCACTGAGCAAAGGCTTGTTGAGGGTGTAGAGAGGTGGCAGGTCCTCTATGTTGGAGATCCGCT
GGTACATGGCCCTGGAAAGGTGGTCCCCGTGGTAAAGGCTGCCCAGGATGATGCTCGAGAAGTAAATGGG
CTCCACGAAAATGCTGAGCAGGGATCCCTGGATGCCCACCACGTTCCAGCGTGCAATCTTGTCACTGCAG
GACATGGTGAGCAGCCGCTCCCCTTGCAGCACCCCGTCCCACGCTTGGATGCTCGCATTGGAGCGCACTG
GAATCGTCCCCTGACCAGACTCTATTTTGGTCCGTAGCTGTCCTCTTGCTTTACGATTTGGGTGTCTATC
TGCTGGTTCTTCCAGGATTGGCTCATGTGGTGAGAAGATTCTGGCATCTCCACAGGGAGAGGTGCTGATG
TACAGATGAAACTGGACATTCTCCTTCAGCCTAAACCCCCCTCGCTCTGATTTCTGAAAGATGGATCTTT
TTTGATCATCTTTGTTATTTAAGTAAAGCTCAAGTTGTGTATAAAGAAATCTGAGCAAGGATCTCCGAGA
TATTATTTCTGCATGGCAGTCATTTAATGCAAGGCCACGATCACTCATGTATTCACCATTAATACATTTT
GTTCCTGTAGAAACACTTATCACCTTGGCATCTTTAACATCTGTGCCTGTTGTCATGACGACTCCAGCCA
GCACTTTTCTGCGAGCGTGAGGGGAGGAGAAGTTGTCGGTCAGGTCACCAAACTTACCCAGGACCAGGCG
TGAGACAGCGTCAGCTAAAACCTGCGGTAAATGCAGCTGAAGACCCTCACTGGGAATAGGCTGGCGAGAT
GGCGTTTGATCCAAGTGCAAAGCACCGGTACCCAGCAGGAGCAGAGCATCACCATCAGAGGTGTGGTAAG
TGAAGTTGGAACTCAAAACGCTCCCGTGTCTGGATCTTTGACTTTCACTGGAGCTGAAATCGACATGGAC
GGACCGACCGCAGAGCACCGCAAGGCACTTGCCATAAAGATGGTAGAGATAACGCCTGAACTTTTCTCCG
GCAAATGCATAGATCAACGGGTTTAAGCAGCAGTGACTGAAAGCAACTGTTTCTGTTACAGACAGAGCAA
GCCTCAAATCCTTGCGCATATCGCAAGATGGAAAGAAATCATAGAGCTTGAGTGTCTCCAAGAAAATCAT
GACATTATAAGGCGTCCAGAAGAGAAAGAAGACAATTACTACCAGTAATATGAGCTTGATAGCTTTGGCT
TTCTTGTGATTCTTACAGCTAAAGAGGGTTTGGATTATCCTAAAGTAGCAATAGGACATAATCAGAAGTG
GCAACAGAAACCCAAGAAAGTTTGTCTCCACGTTTCTGAGTACGGGCCAAATTTCCTGCAGTACTTCTGG
ATAATCTCCCAAGCATTCGTTTTCCTTTTGTTTGGTAAACATGAATTGGGGAGCGGCCACTAAAATAGCG
GCGGCCCATACGCCCAGACTAATAGTTACACCATGTTGCACTGTCCG
